Addgene plasmid #29793: PA0288_WT_pET21a
Depositing lab: SeWon Suh. Depositing organization: Seoul National University.
Backbone
  Vector backbone: pET21a
  Backbone size w/o insert (bp): 5000
  Vector type: Bacterial Expression
Growth in bacteria
  Bacterial resistance: Ampicillin, 100 μg/mL
  Growth temperature: 37°C
  Growth strain: DH5alpha
  Copy number: Low Copy
Gene/Insert
  Gene/Insert name: 3-guanidinopropionase (alt name: GpuA)
  Species: P. aeruginosa
  Insert size (bp): 954
  Entrez Gene: gpuA
  Tag / fusion protein: His (C terminal on backbone)
  Cloning method: Restriction Enzyme; 5′ cloning site NdeI (not destroyed); 3′ cloning site XhoI (not destroyed)
  Sequencing primers: 5′ T7
Terms and licenses: Academic/Nonprofit Terms; Industry Terms: Not Available to Industry
Depositor comments: This ORF comes from genomic DNA of P. aeruginosa PAO1 strain. The ORF shows a mutation V128A in BLAST results. The mutation may be due to errors in the original genome sequencing.
How to cite: PA0288_WT_pET21a was a gift from SeWon Suh (Addgene plasmid # 29793 ; http://n2t.net/addgene:29793 ; RRID:Addgene_29793)
