[The description below was written by a language model from this plasmid's Addgene catalogue record.]
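Description:
PA0288_WT_pET21a is a bacterial expression plasmid built on the pET21a backbone (recorded as about 5 kb without insert). It carries the wild-type open reading frame for 3-guanidinopropionase (GpuA, locus PA0288) from Pseudomonas aeruginosa. The 954 bp insert was amplified from genomic DNA of strain PAO1 and cloned between the NdeI and XhoI sites, both of which remain intact. Placing the ORF between these sites fuses it in frame to the backbone-encoded C-terminal His tag, which allows the recombinant protein to be purified by immobilised metal affinity chromatography. The plasmid is selected with ampicillin, is listed as low copy, and is propagated in a cloning strain such as DH5alpha.

No feature table accompanies the record, so the regulatory elements are not itemised. The pET21a series generally drives expression from a T7 promoter under lac operator control, which fits the T7 primer listed for sequencing the 5′ end. Such vectors need a host that supplies T7 RNA polymerase, typically a DE3 lysogen, for inducible protein production. The depositor notes that the cloned ORF differs from the database sequence by a V128A substitution in BLAST comparison and suggests this may reflect an error in the original genome sequencing rather than a true mutation. The "WT" in the name marks this as the unmutated reference form of the enzyme. The record does not state a specific application, but the design suits overexpression and purification of His-tagged GpuA in E. coli for biochemical or structural characterisation.
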