>Addgene plasmid #29793 | PA0288_WT_pET21a | addgene partial sequence | sequence record 35190 | 29793 with T7-term
GGCTTTGTTGCAGCCGGATCTCAGTGGTGGTGGTGGTGGTGCTCGAGGGCGCTTCGCGCGGCCGACTCGG
CAAGCAGGCAGAGCAGTTCGAACATCATGGTCGCCCCCACCAGCGCCGTGGCGCCGCCGACATCGAACGG
CGGCGAGACTTCCACCACGTCGGCGCCGACCAGGTCCAGCCCGCGCAGGCCGCGGACCAGTTGCTGGGCC
TGGAGGCTCGTCATGCCGCCGATCTCCGGGGTGCCGGTGCCAGGCGCGAAGGCCGGGTCGAGCACGTCGA
CGTCGAAACTCACATAGGTCGGCCCGTCGCCCACCACCCGCCGCGCTTCGGCCAGGGTCGCCTCGACGCC
CAGTTCGACGAACTCTTCCATGTGGATCACGCGGATGCCGCACTCGCGGGCGAAAGCGTCGTCGTCCGGC
GAATACACCGAGCCGCGAATGCCGATCTGCACCGTGCGCAGCGGGTCGAGCAGACCTTCCTCGATGGCCC
GGCGGAATGGCGTGCCGTGGGTGTAGGGGTTGTCGCCGAAGTAGCGGTCGTTGGTATCGGAATGCGCATC
GAAATGCACCATGCCCAGCGGCCGCTCGCGACCCAGGGCGCGAAAGATCGGCAGGGTCGCCAGGTGGTCG
CCACCGACCGACAGCGGCAGGGTACCGGCGGCATGGACCTGGCGATAGAAGCCTTCGATGCGGCGCAGCG
AATCGAGCAGGTCGATGGGATTCACCGGCGCATCACCGAGGTCGCCGACCCGCACCAGGTCGTAGGGCGC
GATGCGGCTGACGTGATGCACCTTGCGCATCAGGCTGGACAGGTTGCGCACCTCGCGCGGA
